>Addgene plasmid #239174 | pJL_h2b | addgene full sequence | sequence record 483049 | Addgene NGS Result
TCAAAAAACCCCTCAAGACCCGTTTAGAGGCCCCAAGGGGTTATGCTAGGCGCGCCGGATCCTAATACGA
CTCACTATAGGGAGAATTAACCCTCACTAAAGGGAGACCTTGGAAGGAGAGTTATGCTATCTACATCTAC
AAAGTCCTTCGTCAAGTCCATCCTGACACTGGTATCTCGTCGAAGGCGATGTCGATCATGAACTCGTTTG
TGAACGATATCTTTGAGCGCATTGCCGCAGAGGCCAGCCGACTATCACACTACAACAAGAAGTCGACAAT
TTCAAGCCGAGAGGTGCAGACAGCGGTTCGGTTGTTGTTGCCAGGTGAATTGGCGAAACACGCGGTATCT
GAAGGCACGAAGGCAGTGACGAAGTACAGTGGGAAGGTCACTTCTATAGTGTCACCTAAATCTCCCTATA
GTGAGTCGTATTAGGATCCGGCGCGCCTAGCATAACCCCTTGGGGCCTCTAAACGGGTCTTGAGGGGTTT
TTTGACGCGTGCTTCCTCGCTCACTGACTCGCTGCGCTCGGTCGTTCGGCTGCGGCGAGCGGTATCAGCT
CACTCAAAGGCGGTAATACGGTTATCCACAGAATCAGGGGATAACGCAGGAAAGAACATGTGAGCAAAAG
GCCAGCAAAAGGCCAGGAACCGTAAAAAGGCCGCGTTGCTGGCGTTTTTCCATAGGCTCCGCCCCCCTGA
CGAGCATCACAAAAATCGACGCTCAAGTCAGAGGTGGCGAAACCCGACAGGACTATAAAGATACCAGGCG
TTTCCCCCTGGAAGCTCCCTCGTGCGCTCTCCTGTTCCGACCCTGCCGCTTACCGGATACCTGTCCGCCT
TTCTCCCTTCGGGAAGCGTGGCGCTTTCTCATAGCTCACGCTGTAGGTATCTCAGTTCGGTGTAGGTCGT
TCGCTCCAAGCTGGGCTGTGTGCACGAACCCCCCGTTCAGCCCGACCGCTGCGCCTTATCCGGTAACTAT
CGTCTTGAGTCCAACCCGGTAAGACACGACTTATCGCCACTGGCAGCAGCCACTGGTAACAGGATTAGCA
GAGCGAGGTATGTAGGCGGTGCTACAGAGTTCTTGAAGTGGTGGCCTAACTACGGCTACACTAGAAGAAC
AGTATTTGGTATCTGCGCTCTGCTGAAGCCAGTTACCTTCGGAAAAAGAGTTGGTAGCTCTTGATCCGGC
AAACAAACCACCGCTGGTAGCGGTGGTTTTTTTGTTTGCAAGCAGCAGATTACGCGCAGAAAAAAAGGAT
CTCAAGAAGATCCTTTGATCTTTTCTACGGGGTCTGACGCTCAGTGGAACGAAAACTCACGTTAAGGGAT
TTTGGTCATGAGATTATCAAAAAGGATCTTCACCTAGATCCTTTTAAATTAAAAATGAAGTTTTAAATCA
ATCTAAAGTATATATGAGTAAACTTGGTCTGACAGTTACCAATGCTTAATCAGTGAGGCACCTATCTCAG
CGATCTGTCTATTTCGTTCATCCATAGTTGCCTGGCTCCCCGTCGTGTAGATAACTACGATACGGGAGGG
CTTACCATCTGGCCCCAGTGCTGCAATGATACCGCGAGACCCACGCTCACCGGCTCCAGATTTATCAGCA
ATAAACCAGCCAGCCGGAAGGGCCGAGCGCAGAAGTGGTCCTGCAACTTTATCCGCCTCCATCCAGTCTA
TTAATTGTTGCCGGGAAGCTAGAGTAAGTAGTTCGCCAGTTAATAGTTTGCGCAACGTTGTTGCCATTGC
TACAGGCATCGTGGTGTCACGCTCGTCGTTTGGTATGGCTTCATTCAGCTCCGGTTCCCAACGATCAAGG
CGAGTTACATGATCCCCCATGTTGTGCAAAAAAGCGGTTAGCTCCTTCGGTCCTCCGATCGTTGTCAGAA
GTAAGTTGGCCGCAGTGTTATCACTCATGGTTATGGCAGCACTGCATAATTCTCTTACTGTCATGCCATC
CGTAAGATGCTTTTCTGTGACTGGTGAGTACTCAACCAAGTCATTCTGAGAATAGTGTATGCGGCGACCG
AGTTGCTCTTGCCCGGCGTCAATACGGGATAATACCGCGCCACATAGCAGAACTTTAAAAGTGCTCATCA
TTGGAAAACGTTCTTCGGGGCGAAAACTCTCAAGGATCTTACCGCTGTTGAGATCCAGTTCGATGTAACC
CACTCGTGCACCCAACTGATCTTCAGCATCTTTTACTTTCACCAGCGTTTCTGGGTGAGCAAAAACAGGA
AGGCAAAATGCCGCAAAAAAGGGAATAAGGGCGACACGGAAATGTTGAATACTCATACTCTTCCTTTTTC
AATTCAGAAGAACTCGTCAAGAAGGCGATAGAAGGCGATGCGCTGCGAATCGGGAGCGGCGATACCGTAA
AGCACGAGGAAGCGGTCAGCCCATTCGCCGCCAAGCTCTTCAGCAATATCACGGGTAGCCAACGCTATGT
CCTGATAGCGGTCCGCCACACCCAGCCGGCCACAGTCGATGAATCCAGAAAAGCGGCCATTTTCCACCAT
GATATTCGGCAAGCAGGCATCGCCATGGGTCACGACGAGATCCTCGCCGTCGGGCATGCGCGCCTTGAGC
CTGGCGAACAGTTCGGCTGGCGCGAGCCCCTGATGCTCTTCGTCCAGATCATCCTGATCGACAAGACCGG
CTTCCATCCGAGTACGTGCTCGCTCGATGCGATGTTTCGCTTGGTGGTCGAATGGGCAGGTAGCCGGATC
AAGCGTATGCAGCCGCCGCATTGCATCAGCCATGATGGATACTTTCTCGGCAGGAGCAAGGTGGGATGAC
AGGAGATCCTGCCCCGGCACTTCGCCCAATAGCAGCCAGTCCCTTCCCGCTTCAGTGACAACGTCGAGCA
CAGCTGCGCAAGGAACGCCCGTCGTGGCCAGCCACGATAGCCGCGCTGCCTCGTCCTGCAGTTCATTCAG
GGCACCGGACAGGTCGGTCTTGACAAAAAGAACCGGGCGCCCCTGCGCTGACAGCCGGAACACGGCGGCA
TCAGAGCAGCCGATTGTCTGTTGTGCCCAGTCATAGCCGAATAGCCTCTCCACCCAAGCGGCCGGAGAAC
CTGCGTGCAATCCATCTTGTTCAATCATGCGAAACGATCCTCATCCTGTCTCTTGATCAGATCTTGATCC
CCTGCGCCATCAGATCATTGGCGGCAAGAAAGCCATCCAGTTTACTTTGCAGGGCTTCCCAACCTTACCA
GAGGGCGCCCCAGCTGGCAATTCCGGTTCGCTTGCTGTCCATAAAACCGCCCAGTCTAGCTATCGCCATG
TAAGCCCACTGCAAGCTACCTGCTTTCTCTTTGCGCTTGCGTTTTCCCTTGTCCAGATAGCCCAGTAGCT
GACATTCATCCGGGGTCAGCACCGTTTCTGCGGACTGGCTTTCTACGTGTTCCGCTTCCTTTAGCAGCCC
TTGCGCCCTGAATTTTGTTAAAATTCGCGTTAAATTTTTGTTAAATCAGCTCATTTTTTAACCAATAGGC
CGAAATCGACGCG
Features (pLannotate 1.2.2; 13 found; start..end, strand, type, name):
      2..49      -  terminator     T7 terminator: transcription terminator for bacteriophage T7 RNA polymerase
     63..81      +  promoter       T7 promoter: promoter for bacteriophage T7 RNA polymerase
     85..103     +  promoter       T3 promoter: promoter for bacteriophage T3 RNA polymerase
    114..380     +  CDS            H2BL4_STRPU (fragment): Experimental evidence at protein level: Swiss-Prot protein existence level 1. Core component of nucleosome. Nucleosomes wrap and compact DNA into chromatin, limiting DNA accessibility to the cellular machineries which require DNA as a template. Histones thereby play a central role in transcription regulation, DNA repair, DNA replication and chromosomal stability. DNA accessibility is regulated via a complex set of post-translational modifications of histones, also called histone code, and nucleosome remodeling. From Strongylocentrotus purpuratus (Purple sea urchin).
    393..411     -  promoter       SP6 promoter: promoter for bacteriophage SP6 RNA polymerase
    415..433     -  promoter       T7 promoter: promoter for bacteriophage T7 RNA polymerase
    447..494     +  terminator     T7 terminator: transcription terminator for bacteriophage T7 RNA polymerase
    677..1265    -  rep_origin     ori: high-copy-number ColE1/pMB1/pBR322/pUC origin of replication
   1436..2296    -  CDS            AmpR: β-lactamase; bla; confers resistance to ampicillin, carbenicillin, and related antibiotics
   2297..2313    -  promoter       AmpR promoter (fragment): bla
   2317..3108    -  CDS            neo: KKA2_KLEPN - Also known as kan, nptII. Experimental evidence at protein level: Swiss-Prot protein existence level 1. Resistance to kanamycin, neomycin, paromomycin, ribostamycin, butirosin and gentamicin B. From Klebsiella pneumoniae.
   3140..3439    -  CDS            tnpA (fragment): TN5P_ECOLX - Also known as tnp. Experimental evidence at protein level: Swiss-Prot protein existence level 1. Mediates transposition of transposon Tn5 by a 'cut and paste' mechanism. First, the monomeric transposase binds the 19 bp inverted DNA repeats flanking the transposon. Then, dimerization of the DNA- bound transposase creates a synaptic DNA complex. After nicking of the first DNA strand, excision of the transposon proceeds through a series of intermediates. The transposase then mediates the insertion of the transposon at a new site by strand transfer. The activity of the wild- type tran
   3442..3508    -  rep_origin     M13 ori (fragment): M13 bacteriophage origin of replication; arrow indicates direction of (+) strand synthesis
