[The description below was written by a language model from this plasmid's Addgene catalogue record and pLannotate feature annotations shown in this document.]
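Description:
pJL_h2b is a small bacterial plasmid built on the pJC53.2 backbone, a T/A cloning vector designed for in vitro transcription of double-stranded RNA and of sense or antisense riboprobes. It carries a roughly 360 bp fragment of the Schistosoma mansoni histone h2b gene (Smp_108390), inserted as a PCR product at Eam1105I-generated T-overhang sites that were destroyed in the process. The plasmid is maintained in E. coli at high copy from a ColE1/pUC-type origin and is selected with ampicillin and kanamycin, through a β-lactamase gene and a neo/nptII aminoglycoside phosphotransferase gene. Short fragments annotated as Tn5 transposase and M13 origin appear to be non-functional remnants of the backbone's construction.

The insert sits inside a symmetrical arrangement of phage promoters. On one side a T7 promoter is followed by a T3 promoter, both reading into the insert; on the other side an SP6 promoter and a second T7 promoter read in from the opposite direction, and T7 terminators flank the whole cassette on the outside. The convergent T7 promoters allow both strands to be transcribed with a single polymerase, yielding complementary RNAs that anneal into dsRNA for RNA interference. T3 and SP6 each transcribe only one strand, so they can be used to make strand-specific probes for in situ hybridization. The automated annotation labels the insert as a fragment of a sea urchin H2B protein. This reflects the strong conservation of histone H2B across animals rather than the source of the sequence, which the catalogue entry gives as S. mansoni. The construct serves for h2b knockdown and expression detection in schistosomes.
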