Addgene plasmid #239174: pJL_h2b
Purpose: dsRNA and riboprobe synthesis for Schistosoma mansoni h2b
Depositing lab: Phillip Newmark. Depositing organization: Morgridge Institute for Research. Publication: The esophageal gland mediates host immune evasion by the human parasite Schistosoma mansoni. Lee J, Chong T, Newmark PA. Proc Natl Acad Sci U S A. 2020 Aug 11;117(32):19299-19309. doi: 10.1073/pnas.2006553117. Epub 2020 Jul 31. PubMed 32737161.
Backbone
  Vector backbone: pJC53.2
  Backbone size w/o insert (bp): 3239
  Vector type: T/A Cloning Vector for dsRNA generation and the generation of sense and anti-sense probes
Growth in bacteria
  Bacterial resistance: Ampicillin and Kanamycin, 100 & 50 μg/mL
  Growth temperature: 37°C
  Growth strain: DH5alpha
  Copy number: High Copy
Gene/Insert
  Gene/Insert name: h2b (Smp_108390) (alt name: Smp_108390)
  Species: Schistosoma mansoni
  Insert size (bp): 360
  Cloning method: Restriction Enzyme; 5′ cloning site Eam1105I (destroyed during cloning); 3′ cloning site Eam1105I (destroyed during cloning)
  Sequencing primers: 5′ T3; 3′ SP6
Terms and licenses: Academic/Nonprofit Terms; Industry Terms: Not Available to Industry
Depositor comments: Cloning Primers: Forward-GCCTCCTAAAGTTGTGTCTGG, Reverse-GACCCACTGTACTTCGTCACTG
How to cite: pJL_h2b was a gift from Phillip Newmark (Addgene plasmid # 239174 ; http://n2t.net/addgene:239174 ; RRID:Addgene_239174)
